Addgene plasmid #223033: rag2:CTDSP2_CE_pISceI
Purpose: Express CTDSP2 gene in mesenchymal lineage of Zebrafish.
Depositing lab: Alejandro Gutierrez. Depositing organization: Boston Children's Hospital. Publication: A methyltransferase-independent role for METTL1 in tRNA aminoacylation and oncogenic transformation. Ali RH, Orellana EA, Lee SH, Chae YC, Chen Y, Clauwaert J, Kennedy AL, Gutierrez AE, Papke DJ, Valenzuela M, Silverman B, Falzetta A, Ficarro SB, Marto JA, Fletcher CDM, Perez-Atayde A, Alcindor T, Shimamura A, Prensner JR, Gregory RI, Gutierrez A. Mol Cell. 2025 Mar 6;85(5):948-961.e11. doi: 10.1016/j.molcel.2025.01.003. Epub 2025 Jan 31. PubMed 39892392.
Backbone
  Vector backbone: Rag2 plasmid
  Backbone size w/o insert (bp): 12500
  Vector type: Express the insert(gene) in mesenchymal lineage of Zebrafish.
Growth in bacteria
  Bacterial resistance: Ampicillin, 100 μg/mL
  Growth temperature: 37°C
  Growth strain: NEB Stable
  Copy number: Low Copy
Gene/Insert
  Gene/Insert name: CTDSP2
  Species: H. sapiens (human)
  Insert size (bp): 813
  Promoter: Rag2
  Cloning method: Restriction Enzyme; 5′ cloning site BamHi (unknown if destroyed); 3′ cloning site Clai (unknown if destroyed)
  Sequencing primers: 5′ CTGTGGTAAAGCCATGGTTG
Terms and licenses: Academic/Nonprofit Terms; Industry Terms: Not Available to Industry
How to cite: rag2:CTDSP2_CE_pISceI was a gift from Alejandro Gutierrez (Addgene plasmid # 223033 ; http://n2t.net/addgene:223033 ; RRID:Addgene_223033)
