[The description below was written by a language model from this plasmid's Addgene catalogue record and pLannotate feature annotations shown in this document.]
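Description:
rag2:CTDSP2_CE_pISceI is a zebrafish transgenesis plasmid of about 13.2 kb, built to express human CTDSP2 from the rag2 promoter, which the record describes as directing expression to the mesenchymal lineage of the fish. The bacterial portion is pBluescript-like. It carries a ColE1/pUC-type origin, an f1 origin, ampicillin resistance (AmpR with its bla promoter), remnants of the lacZα/lac promoter region, and flanking T3 and T7 promoters with fragments of the multiple cloning site. Although the origin is annotated as a high-copy type, the catalogue lists the plasmid as low copy. It is propagated in a recombination-deficient stable strain, which fits its large size and repeated elements.

The 813 bp CTDSP2 coding sequence was cloned between BamHI and ClaI sites and is followed by SV40 polyadenylation signals. CTDSP2 encodes a small phosphatase that dephosphorylates Ser-5 of the RNA polymerase II C-terminal domain. The roughly 6.5 kb upstream of the coding sequence is unannotated in the feature table and presumably holds the rag2 promoter named in the catalogue. Downstream, on the opposite strand, is an EGFP coding sequence with its own SV40 poly(A) signal. About 1 kb of unannotated sequence lies upstream of it, so the record does not identify the promoter driving this second cassette. EGFP would plausibly serve as a visual marker of transgene carriage. The "pISceI" in the name suggests I-SceI meganuclease sites for genomic integration after embryo injection, but no such sites are annotated. The associated publication concerns oncogenic transformation, which is consistent with testing CTDSP2 as a candidate oncogene in zebrafish tumour models.
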