Features (pLannotate 1.2.2; 22 found; start..end, strand, type, name):
   6547..7359    +  CDS            CTDSP2: CTDS2_HUMAN - Also known as NIF2, OS4, SCP2. Experimental evidence at protein level: Swiss-Prot protein existence level 1. Preferentially catalyzes the dephosphorylation of 'Ser-5' within the tandem 7 residue repeats in the C-terminal domain (CTD) of the largest RNA polymerase II subunit POLR2A. Negatively regulates RNA polymerase II transcription, possibly by controlling the transition from initiation/capping to processive transcript elongation. Recruited by REST to neuronal genes that contain RE-1 elements, leading to neuronal gene silencing in non-neuronal cells. May contribute to the devel
   7372..7506    -  polyA_signal   SV40 poly(A) signal: SV40 polyadenylation signal
   7527..7661    -  polyA_signal   SV40 poly(A) signal: SV40 polyadenylation signal
   7684..7767    -  CDS            large T antigen (fragment): large T antigen from SV40 (simian virus 40)
   7783..7915    +  polyA_signal   SV40 poly(A) signal: SV40 polyadenylation signal
   7920..7937    +  promoter       T7 promoter (fragment): promoter for bacteriophage T7 RNA polymerase
   7966..8682    -  CDS            EGFP: EGFP is a basic (constitutively fluorescent) green fluorescent protein published in 1996, derived from Aequorea victoria. It is reported to be a rapidly-maturing weak dimer with moderate acid sensitivity.
   9769..9852    -  CDS            large T antigen (fragment): large T antigen from SV40 (simian virus 40)
   9863..9885    -  misc_feature   MCS (fragment): pBluescript multiple cloning site
   9904..9925    -  misc_feature   MCS (fragment): pBluescript multiple cloning site
   9934..9952    -  promoter       T7 promoter: promoter for bacteriophage T7 RNA polymerase
   9960..10115   +  CDS            lacZα (fragment): LacZα fragment of β-galactosidase; lacZ fragment
  10146..10574   -  rep_origin     f1 ori (sequence partly withheld): f1 bacteriophage origin of replication; arrow indicates direction of (+) strand synthesis
  10601..10705   +  promoter       AmpR promoter: bla
  10706..11566   +  CDS            AmpR: β-lactamase; bla; confers resistance to ampicillin, carbenicillin, and related antibiotics
  11737..12325   +  rep_origin     ori: high-copy-number ColE1/pMB1/pBR322/pUC origin of replication
  12508..12600   +  CDS            lacI (fragment): lac repressor; lacI; The lac repressor binds to the lac operator to inhibit transcription in E. coli. This inhibition can be relieved by adding lactose or isopropyl-β-D-thiogalactopyranoside (IPTG).
  12613..12634   +  protein_bind   CAP binding site: CAP binding activates transcription in the presence of cAMP. E. coli catabolite activator protein
  12649..12679   +  promoter       lac promoter: promoter for the E. coli lac operon
  12683..12705   +  protein_bind   lac operator (fragment): The lac repressor binds to the lac operator to inhibit transcription in E. coli. This inhibition can be relieved by adding lactose or isopropyl-β-D-thiogalactopyranoside (IPTG). lac repressor encoded by lacI
  12748..12766   +  promoter       T3 promoter: promoter for bacteriophage T3 RNA polymerase
  12779..12798   -  misc_feature   MCS (fragment): pBluescript multiple cloning site
>Addgene plasmid #223033 | rag2:CTDSP2_CE_pISceI | addgene full sequence | sequence record 460296 | Addgene NGS Result
GCACTCGTGGTTACGGGTTTTTGTTTTGCACTCTTGCACACACATCTCTCGGCCTCCAAAACAAACACAC
AACTGCACGAGGGCTCGAAGCCCCCACCGAAAAACAAAAACATTATGCTAATGAGGAAGGCACAGCTGTT
CCCTTCTTCACTCTCTCTCTCGTTCTTTCAACAACAGTCGCCTAATTTCTCTCGTTCCTTTAAAGAGCCG
CCAAGCAGAAACAGTTAATGCAAATATAAGCCTGCGGGAAATAAGGAGAATTTTTACAAAATCCGAGCTT
CCCCTCCTGCCAAAATGTGATGTGTGACTCACGCATTCGATATTTGGTGTAATGAGAGTGAATCATTCTG
CTCCACACCGAACCCGATGCCACAGACCACTCAGATGCACACCGAGGAGACTATTTTAACAGCACATTAC
ATCCAGACTGTCACAGATGCATTACCAAGAGTGTGATTTCAGTGTCGAATGCAGGTCTTAAAGGAAAATC
TGTTGCGATTGCATGTGCGCTAACTAGACACGACCAACGAATGGGAACAATCTGTGAAATATTATACAAT
CACAGGCAATTAAAAGATGTTTAAAGTTCAATTTAGTTTTAATTAATATGTTATATAAAACTAATCTGTT
TTAAATGTATATTTATGATTTTAGCTTTAGCTAGCCTCTTGACCAGCAGCTGAAGTGTCCGGCAAGTACC
TAAAAGGGAGACCACATGGGAAAGCTAGGTTGCTCCCGGAAGAGGTGTTAGTAAACCAGCAGGTCTACCT
GTGGTCTGTGTGGGTCCTAATGCCCCAGTATAAACCAGCAGGTCAACCTGTGGTCTGTGTGGGTCCTAAT
GCCCCAGTATAAACCAGCAGGTCTACCTGTGGTCTGTGTGGGTCCTAATGCCCCAGTATAAACCAGCAGG
TCAACCTGTAGTCTGTGTGGGTCCTAATGCCCCAGTATAAACCAGCAGGTCTACCTGTGGTCTGTGTGGG
TCCTAATGCCCCAGTATAAACCAACAGGTCAACCTGTGATCTGTGTGGGTCCTAATGCCCCAGTATAAAC
CAGCAGGTCAACCTGTGGTCTGTGTGGGTCCTAATGCCCCAGTATAAACCAGCAGGTCAACCTGTGGTCT
GTGTGGGTCCTAATGCCCCAGTATAAACCAGCAGGTCAACGTGTGGTCTGTGTGGGTCCTAATGCCCTGG
TATAAACCAGCAGGTCAACTTGTGGTCTGTGTGGGTCCTAATGCCCCGGTATAAACCAGCATGTCAACCT
GTGGTCTGTGTGGGTCCTAATGCCCCGGTATAAACCAGCAGATCAACCTGTGGTCTGTGTGGGTCCTAAT
GCCCCAGTATAAACCAGCAGGTCAACCTGTGGTCTGTGTGGGTCCTAATGCCCCGGTACAAACCAGCATG
TCAACCTGTGGTCTGTGTGGGTCCTAATGCCCCAGTATAAACCAGCAGGTCAACCTGTGGTCTGTGTGGG
TCCTAATGCCCCAGTATAAACCAGCAGGTCTACCTGTGGTCTGTGTGGGTCCTAATGCCCCGGTACAAAC
CAGCATGTCAACCTGTGGTCTGTGTGGGTCCTAATGCCCCAGTATAAACCAGCAGGTCAACCTGTGGTCT
GTGTGGGTCCTAATGCCCCAGTATAAACCAGCAGGTCTACCTGTGGTCTGTGTGGGTCCTAATGCCCCAG
TATAAACCAGCAGGTCAACCTGTGGTCTGTGTGGGTCCTAATGCCCCAGTATAAACCAGCAGGTCTACCT
GTGGTCTGTGTGGGTCCTAATGCACCAGTATAAACCAGCAGGTCAACCTGTGGTCTGTGTGGGTTCTAAT
GCCCCAGTATAAACCAGCAGGTCAACCTGTGGTCTGTGTGGGTCCAAATGCCCCAGTACAAACCAGCAGG
TCAACCTGTGGTCTGTGTGGGTCCTAATGCCCCAGTATAAACCAGCAGGTCAACCTGTGGTCTGTGTGGG
TCCTAATGCCCCGGTACAAACCAGCATGTCAACCTGTGGTCTGTGTGGGTCCTAATGCCCCGGTATAAAC
CAGCAGATCAACCTGTGGTCTGTGTGGGTCCTAATGCCCCAGTATAAACCAGCAGATCAACCTGTGGTCT
GTGTGGGTCCTAAAGTCCCAGGATAAACCAGCATGTCAACCTGTGGTCTGTGTGGGTCCTAATGCCCCGG
TATAAACCAGCAGATCAACCTGTGGTCTGTGTGGGTCCTAATGCCCCAGGATAAACCAGCAGGTCAACCT
GTGGTCTGTGTGGGTCCTAATGCCCCAGTATAAACCAGCAGGTCAACCTGTGGTCTGTGTGGGTCCTAAT
GCCCCAGTATATTGATGGAGACTCTATACTGCTCGGTGAGCTCCATCTTTCGGATAAGATGTTAAAACAA
GGTCCCGACTCTCTGTGGTGGTAAAAAATTCCCAGGATGTCCTTCCTACCCTGGCATCCTGGACAAATTT
GCTCACTGTCCTCTGTCCATCATGGCCTCCTAACCATCCCCATATCATAATTGGCTTTATCACTCTAGCT
GGGGCCGAAATCGCATACTTCCATTTTATGAGGTACGCTAAAATCAGTATGCGAGCCAAGTAATATGTCC
GAATACTTCCGGCGAGATTCTAGAGTGTGCATTCGATGCACGCTACGCTATTCCATGATGCCCCGTGAGA
GAATTCTTGAATCGGAGAGAAGCAACGCAACTCATGCGGGTAGGTTACGTGACGATGACATATTGGCGGA
TGTAGTACGTCCAAGTTCCATTCATACTGCTCACATTCATATTTTATAGAATGTTCTTTTCCCACAGCCA
AGTAGTAAGTTTAAATTCAAATACAGTACCTACTAAGTAGTAGTAGACGGTTTCGGACGCAGCCCCTGTC
TCCTCTCCACCAATATACTGGTGTGTAGTGTGCGGTCTGGTGCAATATGGCTGCCATCGCGTCATCCAGG
TGGATGCTGCACACTGGTGGTTGATGAGGAGATTTTGCCCAAAAAAGTGTTTTGAGTTTCCAGAAAAGCG
CGATATAAATGTAAGGAATTATCATTAGCTTATTATAATGGAACTTTCTGGATAACTTGTGCCAGAGCTA
GGGGCCATTAAAACTTTGCCCTGGGGTACCTCAGGGAGCTGCAAGGAAGTGCTATAGGGCTAATGAAATG
TTTGGGGGAAAAAAAAAAATTTTATAAGTAAAAATAAAACTAAAATAATTAATAATTTCATTGTTGAAAA
TTATAGTAAAATTGATAAACAAGATAAGCAGCATTAGTATAAAAAACTAAAAACAAACGTAATTTAAAAT
AATTAAATTGTTTTAAATAAATTATACAAAATAATGTTTACAACGACACGGTGGTGCAGTAGGTAGTGCT
GTCGCCAGCAAAGCAAGAAGGTCGCTGGTTCGAGCCTCAGCTGGATCACTTGATGTTTCTGTGTGGAGCA
TTCGCGTGCGTTTAACCCCAGATTAATAAAGAGACTAAGCCGAAAAGAAAATAAATGTATGAAAATGTTT
ACGTAAAATGTAAATAAATGCATGATTAATAAAATATATGAATTTTAAAGATTGAGGTAGAATTGTTTTA
TTATTCACACATTTGGTTATTTTTAATCAGTGACAACTTGTGATGCTCTTTATATTGTTTATTACGCTAC
TTTGAATATTCAGTCTCAAATTGCATGTAAATACGACTTCAAAGCAGAATTAGTTTAATTTAATTGCCTG
TAAACAGTGTTGTACTTTGATGGTGATTGTCTGATAATAATATGATTTCACTATTTAAAATTTGAAAAAA
AAAAATCTGAAAAATACTCACCGGCCACTTTATTAGGTACACCTGTCTAACTGCTTGTTAACGTAAATTT
CTAATCAGCCAATCACCAGGCAGCAACTCAGTGCATTTAGGCATGTAGACATGGTCAAGACGATCTGCTG
CAGTTCAAAGCGAGCATCAGAATGGAGAAGCAAGGTGATTTAAGTGACTTTAAACGTGACGTGTTTGTTG
GTGCCAGACGGGCTGGTCTGAGTATTTCAGAAACTGCTGATTTACTGGGGTTTTCACACACAAACATCTC
TGGGGTTTACAGAGAATGGTCCAAAAAAAGATAATATCCAGTGAGCGGCAGTTCTGTGGGGGCAAATGTC
TTGTTGATGCCAGAGGTCAGAGGAGAATGGCCTGACTGGTTCCAGCTGATAGAAAGGCAACAGTAATTCA
AATAACCACTCGTTAGAACTGAGGCATGCAGAAGAGCACCTTTGAACACAACATGTCGAACCTTGAGGCG
GGTGGGCTACAGCAGCTCAAGACCACATCGGGTGCCACTCCTGTCAGCTAAGAACAGGAAACTGAGGCTA
CAATTCGCACAGGCTCAACATAAGTAGACAATAGAAGATTGAACATTATGTTGCCTGGTCAGATGGATAC
ATTCTACCTTGTATCAACAGTTCAGGCTGGTGATGGTGGTGTAATGGTGTGGGGGATATATTCTTGGCAC
ACTTTGGGCCCATTAGTACCAATTAACCATCGTGTCAACGCCACAGCCTAACTGAGTATTGTTGCTGACC
ATGTTCATTTCTTTTTGACCACAGTGTACCCATCTTCTGATGGCTACTTCCTGCAGGATAATGCACCATG
TCATAAAGCGTGAATGATCTCAGACTGGTTTCTTGAACATGACAATGAGTTCACTGTGCTCGAATGACCT
CCACAGTCACCAGATCTCAATCCAATAGAGCGCCTTTGGGGTGTGGTAGAATGGAAGATTCGCATCCTGG
ATGTGCAGCCGACAAATCTGCATGATGCTAGCATGTCAATATGGACCAAAATCTCTGAGGAATTTTCCAG
TACCTGGTTGAAATGCAAAAGGAAGGGAATCTATGCTAAGGCAAAAAGAGGTCCAACCCAGTACTAGTGG
GGTGTACATAATAAAGTGGCCGGTGAGTGTATATTGTTAAGGATATCTAGATAATCCAAATAATTTACAG
CACTATTTAAAAAAAAAACTTTATGTCACCAAGTCTGCATTTATTTGATCACAATTACAGTCGAAAAAGC
AATATCGGGATACATTGTTTCCATTTAAAATAACTATATTATATTTTAAATATTTTTGACAATGTTATTT
CTTTAATGCCAAAGCTAAATTGTATTCAATCTGAATTTTAGTGTCACATGATCCTTCAGAAAATATTAAC
ACATTGCTAAAAATGTATATTATTATCAATTTGGATTTTTTTTTTTTTTTTGTATATTAACCTATGCTAT
TGGTTACTATACAAAAGTATTACTGTGAATATATGCATATACAGAACCGTATCAAGCGCGGGGGGTGGTT
GGGTTATGTCCCCATTTGGAAAGACCTGGAAACATTCATAATGACTAAAATTGCACGGAAAAATATAATA
TCTATGAGTATTGCTGATCAGCAGCACAAAACCAGAACTCCATATTAATAAACAGCCAATGATGCAGTGA
GTTTGTGCATGTTTTCATTCAAACTCGTGTGATTGTGCTCAAACACCTGTTGTGAGCAGCAGTTGCAAAC
AGTAAACCTCAAGAGGAGCCAGTCAACCTTCACAAACACTCAACCTCTGGCTCACTCACTAAACAATTCG
CGTTAATATCTAAAATAAAAATTTCCAGCACCAAACAGCTCTCAGATTTCGGAGTACACTGACCAAGAGG
TAAGAAGTAACGTTACATTACTAGGACGACTATTGTAAGACTAGATATGTAATATTTGGAAGCGTACGTG
TTTTAAGTGACATATAGAGTAGAGGAACTGATGGAAATACGATTTGCATAATGTAAAATGATATATATTA
AAATATAGGCTACAGTAGGTAACGTGGTTTACATATAACGTTACTGTGTTAATGTAGTGCTCAGTTACTC
GTGTTGACAGTTATTATTAGTGCTTGCTAATTTGTTTGTTAATGCTTCTCTTGCGTATTTGATTACCTTC
AGGCGAATCTAAAACATATCAGATGTAGAAACGGCAGAAAAATGTTGAAGAAAATACGAGAATAGTAGCT
TTTGGAGCACATAGAAAAGTACATCAGATAAAGCCTACCGTTTAAACGCAGACGCCGCTCTCGCACTGAA
TGCTGGGTACTGTAGTCCTTATATTGTATGCTTAATGTGCGTCTCAACGGGAAACTAGAGTTAGGAAAAC
TACAATTTCCTGTGGAAAATGTTTCTGTTTTCGGGGAAACAGCGAAAGAAAGATATGGTTCCGCGTTTTT
TTCTTACTTTGAATAATAAAATAAGACCTAACTACACACTTCGCTTACTCTTATGCTAATTTGAAGCACT
AGCATTCTTTGATACAATGATAATCATTTAAACATCACAGTTATACTACAAATACTATGGTTAAACTATG
TCTAGTGTAGTGTAACACTATGGTTGCCATTGTTATCTTTAAGTTTAAGTATTATCTGTGGTAAAGCCAT
GGTTGGTTTTTATAAGAGGTAATAAAATTAACATTGTACAATTAAATGACTATAAATTAATGTTTTTTTT
TATTTTTTTTACACAGCTACCTTCAAAAAGGGATCCATGGAACACGGCTCCATCATCACCCAGGCGCGGA
GGGAAGACGCCCTGGTGCTCACCAAGCAAGGCCTGGTCTCCAAGTCCTCTCCTAAGAAGCCTCGTGGACG
TAACATCTTCAAGGCCCTTTTCTGCTGTTTTCGCGCCCAGCATGTTGGCCAGTCAAGTTCCTCCACTGAG
CTCGCTGCGTATAAGGAGGAAGCAAACACCATTGCTAAGTCGGATCTGCTCCAGTGTCTCCAGTACCAGT
TCTACCAGATCCCAGGGACCTGCCTGCTCCCAGAGGTGACAGAGGAAGATCAAGGAAGGATCTGTGTGGT
CATTGACCTCGATGAAACCCTTGTGCATAGCTCCTTTAAGCCAATCAACAATGCTGACTTCATAGTGCCT
ATAGAGATTGAGGGGACCACTCACCAGGTGTATGTGCTCAAGAGGCCTTATGTGGATGAGTTCCTGAGAC
GCATGGGGGAACTCTTTGAATGTGTTCTCTTCACTGCCAGCCTGGCCAAGTATGCCGACCCTGTGACAGA
CCTGCTGGACCGGTGTGGGGTGTTCCGGGCCCGCCTATTCCGTGAGTCTTGCGTGTTCCACCAGGGCTGC
TACGTCAAGGACCTCAGCCGCCTGGGGAGGGACCTGAGAAAGACCCTCATCCTGGACAACTCGCCTGCTT
CTTACATATTCCACCCCGAGAATGCAGTGCCTGTGCAGTCCTGGTTTGATGACATGGCAGACACTGAGTT
GCTGAACCTGATCCCAATCTTTGAGGAGCTGAGCGGAGCAGAGGACGTCTACACCAGCCTTGGGCAGCTG
CGGGCCCCTTAGATCGATGATGATCCAGACATGATAAGATACATTGATGAGTTTGGACAAACCACAACTA
GAATGCAGTGAAAAAAATGCTTTATTTGTGAAATTTGTGATGCTATTGCTTTATTTGTAACCATTATAAG
CTGCAATAAACAAGTTAACAACAACAATTCGATGATGATCCAGACATGATAAGATACATTGATGAGTTTG
GACAAACCACAACTAGAATGCAGTGAAAAAAATGCTTTATTTGTGAAATTTGTGATGCTATTGCTTTATT
TGTAACCATTATAAGCTGCAATAAACAAGTTAACAACAACAATTGCATTCATTTTATGTTTCAGGTTCAG
GGGGAGGTGTGGGAGGTTTTTTAAAGCAAGTAAAACCTCTACAAATGTGGTATGGCTGATTATGATCCTC
TAGATCAGATCTCTTGTTTATTGCAGCTTATAATGGTTACAAATAAAGCAATAGCATCACAAATTTCACA
AATAAAGCATTTTTTTCACTGCATTCTAGTTGTGGTTTGTCCAAACTCATCAATGTATCTTATCATGTCT
GGATCTACGTAATACGACTCACTATAGTTCTAGAGGCTCGAGAGGGGCCGCTTTACTTGTACAGCTCGTC
CATGCCGAGAGTGATCCCGGCGGCGGTCACGAACTCCAGCAGGACCATGTGATCGCGCTTCTCGTTGGGG
TCTTTGCTCAGGGCGGACTGGGTGCTCAGGTAGTGGTTGTCGGGCAGCAGCACGGGGCCGTCGCCGATGG
GGGTGTTCTGCTGGTAGTGGTCGGCGAGCTGCACGCTGCCGTCCTCGATGTTGTGGCGGATCTTGAAGTT
CACCTTGATGCCGTTCTTCTGCTTGTCGGCCATGATATAGACGTTGTGGCTGTTGTAGTTGTACTCCAGC
TTGTGCCCCAGGATGTTGCCGTCCTCCTTGAAGTCGATGCCCTTCAGCTCGATGCGGTTCACCAGGGTGT
CGCCCTCGAACTTCACCTCGGCGCGGGTCTTGTAGTTGCCGTCGTCCTTGAAGAAGATGGTGCGCTCCTG
GACGTAGCCTTCGGGCATGGCGGACTTGAAGAAGTCGTGCTGCTTCATGTGGTCGGGGTAGCGGCTGAAG
CACTGCACGCCGTAGGTCAGGGTGGTCACGAGGGTGGGCCAGGGCACGGGCAGCTTGCCGGTGGTGCAGA
TGAACTTCAGGGTCAGCTTGCCGTAGGTGGCATCGCCCTCGCCCTCGCCGGACACGCTGAACTTGTGGCC
GTTTACGTCGCCGTCCAGCTCGACCAGGATGGGCACCACCCCGGTGAACAGCTCTTCGCCCTTGCTCACC
ATGGTCACTGTCTGCTTTGCTGTTGGTCTGGGCTCCTGGGTCACTGGCTTACTAATGGAGTCTTTATGTA
TGAGGACTCTTATCAATTGTTCTTCTATAAAGGTCTGCAGTGTTTCTGTTCGTCCCCTACATGGACACCC
AGAGCCTCCTAAATACAGGAGCCCTGATAACTGCACAAGTGCTCAGATTCCAGCAGGGTGGAAATGAGAT
AAAGTGTGCAGATGGGGAGGGGGACGTGAATGAGAGATTTGAGGGATGAAAAGGATGGATGAACGCATTG
AAAATAGCCCCTTTCACAAAATAATACCAGTAAATTGTCATATAATTAATGACCAGACCTTTACCTGTAA
ATGATGTGATGTTCATATACAGAAGAATGCCAACAATTTACAGATGATTTTACAAATTCTTAATTTTCCT
TTTCTAAATGGATTTGTTCACACATTATCTCTTCAAAGCAATTGAATTTTCTGGAAAAGATTGGCTGTGT
GTGTAAAAGGTGCTACTGAGGAATTTAATGTGACATGGAATGAAGCAAACAGCAGCCTAAGACAGGATGG
CAGGAAAAATGTCACATGTTTAAAATAAGAGTGAAACCAACGACCTGGACTTATAGAGACTGTGTGTCCT
TAGGCAAAGCTCTTGTACAAACAGTGCTTGTGACTGTGAAATTCGGGGTTTGCCTGGATTGTGTTAAATG
TGTGCTTGGATGTATCATAAAAAAGAATCGGTTCTCTGTATTTGACATTTTCTGTAATTTATCTAAAGTT
ACAACTGGCTATGCCTGATTTTTATCACTATTGAATCAATCATTTTAAAGAATGTTAAGTCTGCTGATTT
GGAGAGCTCATTTACATTTATTTTGAATGTCTCTTATTTAACACAACTGATTTAAGCTTTAGATCTGCGA
AGATACGGCCACGGGTGCTCTTGATCCTGTGGCTGATTTTGGACTGTGCTGCTCGCAGCTGCTGATGAAT
CACATACTTCCTCCATTTTCTTCCACTGATTGACTGTTATAATTTCCCTAATTTCCAGGTCAAGGTGCTG
TGCATTGTGGTAATAGATGTGACATGATTGCATTCATTTTATGTTTCAGGTTCAGGGGGAGGTGTGGGAG
GTTTTTTAAAGCAAGTAAAACCTCTACAAATGTGGTATGGCTGATTATGATCCTCTAGATCAGATCCACT
AGTTCTAGAGCGGCCATTACCCTGTTATCCCTAGGCCGCCACCGCGGTGGAGCTCCAATTCGCCCTATAG
TGAGTCGTATTACGCGCGCTCACTGGCCGTCGTTTTACAACGTCGTGACTGGGAAAACCCTGGCGTTACC
CAACTTAATCGCCTTGCAGCACATCCCCCTTTCGCCAGCTGGCGTAATAGCGAAGAGGCCCGCACCGATC
GCCCTTCCCAACAGTTGCGCAGCCTGAATGGCGAATGGAAATTGTAAGCGTTAATATTTTGTTAAAATTC
GCGTTAAATTTTTGTTAAATCAGCTCATTTTTTAACCAATAGGCCGAAATCGGCAAAATCCCTTATAAAT
CAAAAGAATAGACCGAGATAGGGT
[37 nt withheld, positions 10245-10281]
AAAGAACGTGGACTCCAACGTCAAAGG
[49 nt withheld, positions 10309-10357]
T
[91 nt withheld, positions 10359-10449]
G
[124 nt withheld, positions 10451-10574]
CAGGTGGCACTTTTCGGGGAAATGTGCGCGGAACCCCTATTTGTTTATTTTTCTAAATACATTCAAATAT
GTATCCGCTCATGAGACAATAACCCTGATAAATGCTTCAATAATATTGAAAAAGGAAGAGTATGAGTATT
CAACATTTCCGTGTCGCCCTTATTCCCTTTTTTGCGGCATTTTGCCTTCCTGTTTTTGCTCACCCAGAAA
CGCTGGTGAAAGTAAAAGATGCTGAAGATCAGTTGGGTGCACGAGTGGGTTACATCGAACTGGATCTCAA
CAGCGGTAAGATCCTTGAGAGTTTTCGCCCCGAAGAACGTTTTCCAATGATGAGCACTTTTAAAGTTCTG
CTATGTGGCGCGGTATTATCCCGTATTGACGCCGGGCAAGAGCAACTCGGTCGCCGCATACACTATTCTC
AGAATGACTTGGTTGAGTACTCACCAGTCACAGAAAAGCATCTTACGGATGGCATGACAGTAAGAGAATT
ATGCAGTGCTGCCATAACCATGAGTGATAACACTGCGGCCAACTTACTTCTGACAACGATCGGAGGACCG
AAGGAGCTAACCGCTTTTTTGCACAACATGGGGGATCATGTAACTCGCCTTGATCGTTGGGAACCGGAGC
TGAATGAAGCCATACCAAACGACGAGCGTGACACCACGATGCCTGTAGCAATGGCAACAACGTTGCGCAA
ACTATTAACTGGCGAACTACTTACTCTAGCTTCCCGGCAACAATTAATAGACTGGATGGAGGCGGATAAA
GTTGCAGGACCACTTCTGCGCTCGGCCCTTCCGGCTGGCTGGTTTATTGCTGATAAATCTGGAGCCGGTG
AGCGTGGGTCTCGCGGTATCATTGCAGCACTGGGGCCAGATGGTAAGCCCTCCCGTATCGTAGTTATCTA
CACGACGGGGAGTCAGGCAACTATGGATGAACGAAATAGACAGATCGCTGAGATAGGTGCCTCACTGATT
AAGCATTGGTAACTGTCAGACCAAGTTTACTCATATATACTTTAGATTGATTTAAAACTTCATTTTTAAT
TTAAAAGGATCTAGGTGAAGATCCTTTTTGATAATCTCATGACCAAAATCCCTTAACGTGAGTTTTCGTT
CCACTGAGCGTCAGACCCCGTAGAAAAGATCAAAGGATCTTCTTGAGATCCTTTTTTTCTGCGCGTAATC
TGCTGCTTGCAAACAAAAAAACCACCGCTACCAGCGGTGGTTTGTTTGCCGGATCAAGAGCTACCAACTC
TTTTTCCGAAGGTAACTGGCTTCAGCAGAGCGCAGATACCAAATACTGTTCTTCTAGTGTAGCCGTAGTT
AGGCCACCACTTCAAGAACTCTGTAGCACCGCCTACATACCTCGCTCTGCTAATCCTGTTACCAGTGGCT
GCTGCCAGTGGCGATAAGTCGTGTCTTACCGGGTTGGACTCAAGACGATAGTTACCGGATAAGGCGCAGC
GGTCGGGCTGAACGGGGGGTTCGTGCACACAGCCCAGCTTGGAGCGAACGACCTACACCGAACTGAGATA
CCTACAGCGTGAGCTATGAGAAAGCGCCACGCTTCCCGAAGGGAGAAAGGCGGACAGGTATCCGGTAAGC
GGCAGGGTCGGAACAGGAGAGCGCACGAGGGAGCTTCCAGGGGGAAACGCCTGGTATCTTTATAGTCCTG
TCGGGTTTCGCCACCTCTGACTTGAGCGTCGATTTTTGTGATGCTCGTCAGGGGGGCGGAGCCTATGGAA
AAACGCCAGCAACGCGGCCTTTTTACGGTTCCTGGCCTTTTGCTGGCCTTTTGCTCACATGTTCTTTCCT
GCGTTATCCCCTGATTCTGTGGATAACCGTATTACCGCCTTTGAGTGAGCTGATACCGCTCGCCGCAGCC
GAACGACCGAGCGCAGCGAGTCAGTGAGCGAGGAAGCGGAAGAGCGCCCAATACGCAAACCGCCTCTCCC
CGCGCGTTGGCCGATTCATTAATGCAGCTGGCACGACAGGTTTCCCGACTGGAAAGCGGGCAGTGAGCGC
AACGCAATTAATGTGAGTTAGCTCACTCATTAGGCACCCCAGGCTTTACACTTTATGCTTCCGGCTCGTA
TGTTGTGTGGAATTGTGAGCGGATAACAATTTCACACAGGAAACAGCTATGACCATGATTACGCCAAGCG
CGCAATTAACCCTCACTAAAGGGAACAAAAGCTGGGTACCGGGCCCCCCCTCGAATTACCCTGTTATCCC
TATCGAGCAAAATCAATCCTAATGTAAAATAGTATACGTTCATCATTATAATGCAAACACTGTAGAACTG
TTGTGTTGTGCCTTGCATTTCATTCTCAGTTTCTTATCGTCTGTCTCTTTTTACGACAGAGCTAGAAAAA
ACTAGCCTTCATTTGCCATCGCCGTATGCAAATCCACTCCAGAACTCAACAGGTTTGTTCTGCGGCGGGT
GTAAGTGTGAACACCGGCATGTAAGTGCGCTTGAGCAGGAGAATAAAGCGCTCAGAGACACCGGAGGAAT
CCTTTATTTTGCGTTGCGCCTCAGGGGATTCGCTGAGCCTTCTCTTCATGGCCCTGCTCTTCAGACACAG
GTGCTCCGCTGTTTGTGTTTTTCACTGTTCTTCAG
